>Addgene plasmid #40255 | pcDNA3-AKAR2-CR | depositor full sequence | sequence record 51813 | pcDNA3-AKAR2-CR sequence 7398 bps
GACGGATCGGGAGATCTCCCGATCCCCTATGGTCGACTCTCAGTACAATCTGCTCTGATGCCGCATAGTT
AAGCCAGTATCTGCTCCCTGCTTGTGTGTTGGAGGTCGCTGAGTAGTGCGCGAGCAAAATTTAAGCTACA
ACAAGGCAAGGCTTGACCGACAATTGCATGAAGAATCTGCTTAGGGTTAGGCGTTTTGCGCTGCTTCGCG
ATGTACGGGCCAGATATACGCGTTGACATTGATTATTGACTAGTTATTAATAGTAATCAATTACGGGGTC
ATTAGTTCATAGCCCATATATGGAGTTCCGCGTTACATAACTTACGGTAAATGGCCCGCCTGGCTGACCG
CCCAACGACCCCCGCCCATTGACGTCAATAATGACGTATGTTCCCATAGTAACGCCAATAGGGACTTTCC
ATTGACGTCAATGGGTGGACTATTTACGGTAAACTGCCCACTTGGCAGTACATCAAGTGTATCATATGCC
AAGTACGCCCCCTATTGACGTCAATGACGGTAAATGGCCCGCCTGGCATTATGCCCAGTACATGACCTTA
TGGGACTTTCCTACTTGGCAGTACATCTACGTATTAGTCATCGCTATTACCATGGTGATGCGGTTTTGGC
AGTACATCAATGGGCGTGGATAGCGGTTTGACTCACGGGGATTTCCAAGTCTCCACCCCATTGACGTCAA
TGGGAGTTTGTTTTGGCACCAAAATCAACGGGACTTTCCAAAATGTCGTAACAACTCCGCCCCATTGACG
CAAATGGGCGGTAGGCGTGTACGGTGGGAGGTCTATATAAGCAGAGCTCTCTGGCTAACTAGAGAACCCA
CTGCTTACTGGCTTATCGAAATTAATACGACTCACTATAGGGAGACCCAAGCTTGCGGCCGCCACCATGG
TGCGGGGTTCTCATCATCATCATCATCATGGTATGGCTAGCATGACTGGTGGACAGCAAATGGGTCGGGA
TCTGTACGACGATGACGATAAGGATCCGATGGTGAGCAAGGGCGAGGAGCTGTTCACCGGGGTGGTGCCC
ATCCTGGTCGAGCTGGACGGCGACGTAAACGGCCACAAGTTCAGCGTCCGCGGCGAGGGCGAGGGCGATG
CCACCAACGGCAAGCTGACCCTGAAGTTCATCTGCACCACCGGCAAGCTGCCCGTGCCCTGGCCCACCCT
CGTGACCACCTTCGGCTACGGCGTGGCCTGCTTCAGCCGCTACCCCGACCACATGAAGCAGCACGACTTC
TTCAAGTCCGCCATGCCCGAAGGCTACGTCCAGGAGCGCACCATCTCTTTCAAGGACGACGGTACCTACA
AGACCCGCGCCGAGGTGAAGTTCGAGGGCGACACCCTGGTGAACCGCATCGAGCTGAAGGGCATCGACTT
CAAGGAGGACGGCAACATCCTGGGGCACAAGCTGGAGTACAACTTCAACAGCCACAACGTCTATATCACG
GCCGACAAGCAGAAGAACGGCATCAAGGCTAACTTCAAGATCCGCCACAACGTTGAGGACGGCAGCGTGC
AGCTCGCCGACCACTACCAGCAGAACACCCCCATCGGCGACGGCCCCGTGCTGCTGCCCGACAACCACTA
CCTGAGCCATCAGTCCGCCCTGAGCAAAGACCCCAACGAGAAGCGCGATCACATGGTCCTGCTGGAGTTC
GTGACCGCCGCCCGCATGCATAAGTTTTCTCAAGAACAGATCGGCGAAAACATTGTGTGCAGGGTCATTT
GTACCACGGGTCAAATTCCCATCCGAGATTTGTCAGCTGATATTTCACAAGTGCTTAAGGAAAAACGATC
CATAAAGAAAGTTTGGACATTTGGTAGAAACCCAGCCTGTGACTATCATTTAGGAAACATTTCAAGACTG
TCAAATAAGCATTTCCAAATACTACTAGGAGAAGACGGTAACCTTTTATTGAATGACATTTCCACTAATG
GGACCTGGTTAAATGGGCAAAAAGTCGAGAAGAACAGCAATCAGTTACTGTCTCAAGGTGATGAAATAAC
CGTTGGTGTAGGCGTGGAATCAGATATTTTATCTCTGGTCATTTTCATAAACGACAAATTTAAGCAGTGC
CTCGAGCAGAACAAAGTTGATCGCTCTGCAGGTAAGCCAGGCAGCGGCGAGGGCAGCACCAAGGGCCTGC
GTCGCGCCACCCTGGTGGACGGCGGCACCGGCGGCAGCGAGCTCATGGTGTCTAAGGGCGAAGAGCTGAT
CAAGGAAAATATGCGTATGAAGGTGGTCATGGAAGGTTCGGTCAACGGCCACCAATTCAAATGCACAGGT
GAAGGAGAAGGCAATCCGTACATGGGAACTCAAACCATGAGGATCAAAGTCATCGAGGGAGGACCCCTGC
CATTTGCCTTTGACATTCTTGCCACGTCGTTCATGTATGGCAGCCGTACTTTTATCAAGTACCCGAAAGG
CATTCCTGATTTCTTTAAACAGTCCTTTCCTGAGGGTTTTACTTGGGAAAGAGTTACGAGATACGAAGAT
GGTGGAGTCGTCACCGTCATGCAGGACACCAGCCTTGAGGATGGCTGTCTCGTTTACCACGTCCAAGTCA
GAGGGGTAAACTTTCCCTCCAATGGTCCCGTGATGCAGAAGAAGACCAAGGGTTGGGAGCCTAATACAGA
GATGATGTATCCAGCAGATGGTGGTCTGAGGGGATACACTCATATGGCACTGAAAGTTGATGGTGGTGGC
CATCTGTCTTGCTCTTTCGTAACAACTTACAGGTCAAAAAAGACCGTCGGGAACATCAAGATGCCCGGTA
TCCATGCCGTTGATCACCGCCTGGAAAGGTTAGAGGAAAGTGACAATGAAATGTTCGTAGTACAACGCGA
ACACGCAGTTGCCAAGTTCGCCGGGCTTGGTGGTGGGATGGACGAGCTGTACAAGTAAGAATTCTCTAGA
GGGCCCTATTCTATAGTGTCACCTAAATGCTAGAGCTCGCTGATCAGCCTCGACTGTGCCTTCTAGTTGC
CAGCCATCTGTTGTTTGCCCCTCCCCCGTGCCTTCCTTGACCCTGGAAGGTGCCACTCCCACTGTCCTTT
CCTAATAAAATGAGGAAATTGCATCGCATTGTCTGAGTAGGTGTCATTCTATTCTGGGGGGTGGGGTGGG
GCAGGACAGCAAGGGGGAGGATTGGGAAGACAATAGCAGGCATGCTGGGGATGCGGTGGGCTCTATGGCT
TCTGAGGCGGAAAGAACCAGCTGGGGCTCTAGGGGGTATCCCC
[124 nt withheld, positions 3264-3387]
C
[32 nt withheld, positions 3389-3420]
CA
[57 nt withheld, positions 3423-3479]
A
[49 nt withheld, positions 3481-3529]
CCTTTGACGTTGGAGTCCACGTTCTTT
[37 nt withheld, positions 3557-3593]
ACCCTATCTCGGTCTATTCTTTTGATTTATAAGGGATTTTGGGGATTTCGGCCTATTGGTTAAAAAATGA
GCTGATTTAACAAAAATTTAACGCGAATTAATTCTGTGGAATGTGTGTCAGTTAGGGTGTGGAAAGTCCC
CAGGCTCCCCAGGCAGGCAGAAGTATGCAAAGCATGCATCTCAATTAGTCAGCAACCAGGTGTGGAAAGT
CCCCAGGCTCCCCAGCAGGCAGAAGTATGCAAAGCATGCATCTCAATTAGTCAGCAACCATAGTCCCGCC
CCTAACTCCGCCCATCCCGCCCCTAACTCCGCCCAGTTCCGCCCATTCTCCGCCCCATGGCTGACTAATT
TTTTTTATTTATGCAGAGGCCGAGGCCGCCTCTGCCTCTGAGCTATTCCAGAAGTAGTGAGGAGGCTTTT
TTGGAGGCCTAGGCTTTTGCAAAAAGCTCCCGGGAGCTTGTATATCCATTTTCGGATCTGATCAAGAGAC
AGGATGAGGATCGTTTCGCATGATTGAACAAGATGGATTGCACGCAGGTTCTCCGGCCGCTTGGGTGGAG
AGGCTATTCGGCTATGACTGGGCACAACAGACAATCGGCTGCTCTGATGCCGCCGTGTTCCGGCTGTCAG
CGCAGGGGCGCCCGGTTCTTTTTGTCAAGACCGACCTGTCCGGTGCCCTGAATGAACTGCAGGACGAGGC
AGCGCGGCTATCGTGGCTGGCCACGACGGGCGTTCCTTGCGCAGCTGTGCTCGACGTTGTCACTGAAGCG
GGAAGGGACTGGCTGCTATTGGGCGAAGTGCCGGGGCAGGATCTCCTGTCATCTCACCTTGCTCCTGCCG
AGAAAGTATCCATCATGGCTGATGCAATGCGGCGGCTGCATACGCTTGATCCGGCTACCTGCCCATTCGA
CCACCAAGCGAAACATCGCATCGAGCGAGCACGTACTCGGATGGAAGCCGGTCTTGTCGATCAGGATGAT
CTGGACGAAGAGCATCAGGGGCTCGCGCCAGCCGAACTGTTCGCCAGGCTCAAGGCGCGCATGCCCGACG
GCGAGGATCTCGTCGTGACCCATGGCGATGCCTGCTTGCCGAATATCATGGTGGAAAATGGCCGCTTTTC
TGGATTCATCGACTGTGGCCGGCTGGGTGTGGCGGACCGCTATCAGGACATAGCGTTGGCTACCCGTGAT
ATTGCTGAAGAGCTTGGCGGCGAATGGGCTGACCGCTTCCTCGTGCTTTACGGTATCGCCGCTCCCGATT
CGCAGCGCATCGCCTTCTATCGCCTTCTTGACGAGTTCTTCTGAGCGGGACTCTGGGGTTCGAAATGACC
GACCAAGCGACGCCCAACCTGCCATCACGAGATTTCGATTCCACCGCCGCCTTCTATGAAAGGTTGGGCT
TCGGAATCGTTTTCCGGGACGCCGGCTGGATGATCCTCCAGCGCGGGGATCTCATGCTGGAGTTCTTCGC
CCACCCCAACTTGTTTATTGCAGCTTATAATGGTTACAAATAAAGCAATAGCATCACAAATTTCACAAAT
AAAGCATTTTTTTCACTGCATTCTAGTTGTGGTTTGTCCAAACTCATCAATGTATCTTATCATGTCTGTA
TACCGTCGACCTCTAGCTAGAGCTTGGCGTAATCATGGTCATAGCTGTTTCCTGTGTGAAATTGTTATCC
GCTCACAATTCCACACAACATACGAGCCGGAAGCATAAAGTGTAAAGCCTGGGGTGCCTAATGAGTGAGC
TAACTCACATTAATTGCGTTGCGCTCACTGCCCGCTTTCCAGTCGGGAAACCTGTCGTGCCAGCTGCATT
AATGAATCGGCCAACGCGCGGGGAGAGGCGGTTTGCGTATTGGGCGCTCTTCCGCTTCCTCGCTCACTGA
CTCGCTGCGCTCGGTCGTTCGGCTGCGGCGAGCGGTATCAGCTCACTCAAAGGCGGTAATACGGTTATCC
ACAGAATCAGGGGATAACGCAGGAAAGAACATGTGAGCAAAAGGCCAGCAAAAGGCCAGGAACCGTAAAA
AGGCCGCGTTGCTGGCGTTTTTCCATAGGCTCCGCCCCCCTGACGAGCATCACAAAAATCGACGCTCAAG
TCAGAGGTGGCGAAACCCGACAGGACTATAAAGATACCAGGCGTTTCCCCCTGGAAGCTCCCTCGTGCGC
TCTCCTGTTCCGACCCTGCCGCTTACCGGATACCTGTCCGCCTTTCTCCCTTCGGGAAGCGTGGCGCTTT
CTCAATGCTCACGCTGTAGGTATCTCAGTTCGGTGTAGGTCGTTCGCTCCAAGCTGGGCTGTGTGCACGA
ACCCCCCGTTCAGCCCGACCGCTGCGCCTTATCCGGTAACTATCGTCTTGAGTCCAACCCGGTAAGACAC
GACTTATCGCCACTGGCAGCAGCCACTGGTAACAGGATTAGCAGAGCGAGGTATGTAGGCGGTGCTACAG
AGTTCTTGAAGTGGTGGCCTAACTACGGCTACACTAGAAGGACAGTATTTGGTATCTGCGCTCTGCTGAA
GCCAGTTACCTTCGGAAAAAGAGTTGGTAGCTCTTGATCCGGCAAACAAACCACCGCTGGTAGCGGTGGT
TTTTTTGTTTGCAAGCAGCAGATTACGCGCAGAAAAAAAGGATCTCAAGAAGATCCTTTGATCTTTTCTA
CGGGGTCTGACGCTCAGTGGAACGAAAACTCACGTTAAGGGATTTTGGTCATGAGATTATCAAAAAGGAT
CTTCACCTAGATCCTTTTAAATTAAAAATGAAGTTTTAAATCAATCTAAAGTATATATGAGTAAACTTGG
TCTGACAGTTACCAATGCTTAATCAGTGAGGCACCTATCTCAGCGATCTGTCTATTTCGTTCATCCATAG
TTGCCTGACTCCCCGTCGTGTAGATAACTACGATACGGGAGGGCTTACCATCTGGCCCCAGTGCTGCAAT
GATACCGCGAGACCCACGCTCACCGGCTCCAGATTTATCAGCAATAAACCAGCCAGCCGGAAGGGCCGAG
CGCAGAAGTGGTCCTGCAACTTTATCCGCCTCCATCCAGTCTATTAATTGTTGCCGGGAAGCTAGAGTAA
GTAGTTCGCCAGTTAATAGTTTGCGCAACGTTGTTGCCATTGCTACAGGCATCGTGGTGTCACGCTCGTC
GTTTGGTATGGCTTCATTCAGCTCCGGTTCCCAACGATCAAGGCGAGTTACATGATCCCCCATGTTGTGC
AAAAAAGCGGTTAGCTCCTTCGGTCCTCCGATCGTTGTCAGAAGTAAGTTGGCCGCAGTGTTATCACTCA
TGGTTATGGCAGCACTGCATAATTCTCTTACTGTCATGCCATCCGTAAGATGCTTTTCTGTGACTGGTGA
GTACTCAACCAAGTCATTCTGAGAATAGTGTATGCGGCGACCGAGTTGCTCTTGCCCGGCGTCAATACGG
GATAATACCGCGCCACATAGCAGAACTTTAAAAGTGCTCATCATTGGAAAACGTTCTTCGGGGCGAAAAC
TCTCAAGGATCTTACCGCTGTTGAGATCCAGTTCGATGTAACCCACTCGTGCACCCAACTGATCTTCAGC
ATCTTTTACTTTCACCAGCGTTTCTGGGTGAGCAAAAACAGGAAGGCAAAATGCCGCAAAAAAGGGAATA
AGGGCGACACGGAAATGTTGAATACTCATACTCTTCCTTTTTCAATATTATTGAAGCATTTATCAGGGTT
ATTGTCTCATGAGCGGATACATATTTGAATGTATTTAGAAAAATAAACAAATAGGGGTTCCGCGCACATT
TCCCCGAAAAGTGCCACCTGACGTC
Features (pLannotate 1.2.2; 26 found; start..end, strand, type, name):
     36..80      -  misc_feature   bom (fragment): basis of mobility region from pBR322
    235..614     +  enhancer       CMV enhancer: human cytomegalovirus immediate early enhancer
    615..818     +  promoter       CMV promoter: human cytomegalovirus (CMV) immediate early promoter
    814..847     +  LTR            5' LTR (truncated) (fragment): truncated 5' long terminal repeat (LTR) from HIV-1
    863..881     +  promoter       T7 promoter: promoter for bacteriophage T7 RNA polymerase
    922..942     +  CDS            capTEV™ (fragment): composite tag for in vivo biotinylation, TEV protease cleavage, and 6xHis tagging
    943..975     +  CDS            T7 tag (gene 10 leader): leader peptide from bacteriophage T7 gene 10 promotes efficient translation in E. coli
    979..1002    +  CDS            Xpress™ tag: Xpress™ epitope tag, including an enterokinase recognition and cleavage site
   1009..1692    +  CDS            Clover: Clover is a basic (constitutively fluorescent) green/yellow fluorescent protein published in 2012, derived from Aequorea victoria. It is reported to be a rapidly-maturing weak dimer with high acid sensitivity.
   1702..2124    +  CDS            RAD53 (fragment): RAD53_YEAST - Also known as MEC2, SAD1, SPK1. Experimental evidence at protein level: Swiss-Prot protein existence level 1. Controls S-phase checkpoint as well as G1 and G2 DNA damage checkpoints. Phosphorylates proteins on serine, threonine, and tyrosine. Prevents entry into anaphase and mitotic exit after DNA damage via regulation of the Polo kinase CDC5. Seems to be involved in the phosphorylation of RPH1. From Saccharomyces cerevisiae (strain ATCC 204508 / S288c) (Baker's yeast).
   2215..2925    +  CDS            mRuby2: mRuby2 is a basic (constitutively fluorescent) red fluorescent protein published in 2012, derived from Entacmaea quadricolor. It has moderate acid sensitivity.
   2950..2968    -  promoter       SP6 promoter: promoter for bacteriophage SP6 RNA polymerase
   2994..3218    +  polyA_signal   bGH poly(A) signal: bovine growth hormone polyadenylation signal
   3222..3243    +  promoter       SV40 promoter (fragment): SV40 enhancer and early promoter
   3264..3692    +  rep_origin     f1 ori (sequence partly withheld): f1 bacteriophage origin of replication; arrow indicates direction of (+) strand synthesis
   3706..4036    +  promoter       SV40 promoter: SV40 enhancer and early promoter
   4103..4894    +  CDS            neo: KKA2_KLEPN - Also known as kan, nptII. Experimental evidence at protein level: Swiss-Prot protein existence level 1. Resistance to kanamycin, neomycin, paromomycin, ribostamycin, butirosin and gentamicin B. From Klebsiella pneumoniae.
   4918..5076    +  CDS            ble (fragment): BLE_KLEPN - Experimental evidence at protein level: Swiss-Prot protein existence level 1. Binding protein with a strong affinity to the bleomycin family of antibiotics. Binds to CL990; an antimitotic-antibiotic compound. From Klebsiella pneumoniae.
   5071..5192    +  polyA_signal   SV40 poly(A) signal: SV40 polyadenylation signal
   5265..5281    -  protein_bind   lac operator: The lac repressor binds to the lac operator to inhibit transcription in E. coli. This inhibition can be relieved by adding lactose or isopropyl-β-D-thiogalactopyranoside (IPTG). lac repressor encoded by lacI
   5289..5319    -  promoter       lac promoter: promoter for the E. coli lac operon
   5334..5355    -  protein_bind   CAP binding site: CAP binding activates transcription in the presence of cAMP. E. coli catabolite activator protein
   5368..5460    -  CDS            lacI (fragment): lac repressor; lacI; The lac repressor binds to the lac operator to inhibit transcription in E. coli. This inhibition can be relieved by adding lactose or isopropyl-β-D-thiogalactopyranoside (IPTG).
   5643..6231    -  rep_origin     ori: high-copy-number ColE1/pMB1/pBR322/pUC origin of replication
   6402..7262    -  CDS            AmpR: β-lactamase; bla; confers resistance to ampicillin, carbenicillin, and related antibiotics
   7263..7367    -  promoter       AmpR promoter: bla
