[The description below was written by a language model from this plasmid's Addgene catalogue record and pLannotate feature annotations shown in this document.]
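Description:
pcDNA3-AKAR2-CR is a 7.4 kb mammalian expression plasmid built on the pcDNA3 backbone that encodes a green/red version of the AKAR2 A-kinase activity reporter, a genetically encoded FRET biosensor. It is propagated in E. coli as a high-copy plasmid through a ColE1/pUC-type origin with ampicillin resistance (AmpR). An SV40 early promoter–driven neo cassette with an SV40 polyadenylation signal allows G418 selection of stably transfected mammalian cells. An f1 origin is also present, as are T7 and SP6 promoters flanking the cloning region.

The roughly 1.9 kb synthetic insert sits between BamHI and EcoRI sites, under the CMV immediate-early enhancer/promoter and upstream of the bGH polyadenylation signal. The open reading frame begins with backbone-derived N-terminal His6, T7 gene 10 leader and Xpress epitope tags. These are followed by the green fluorescent protein Clover, the forkhead-associated FHA1 phosphopeptide-binding domain of yeast Rad53p (residues 22–162), a short unannotated linker region, and the red fluorescent protein mRuby2. In the AKAR design this linker region would normally hold the kinase substrate motif, although the record does not describe it.

According to the depositor, Clover replaces the ECFP and mRuby2 replaces the Citrine of the parental AKAR2 sensor. In reporters of this type, phosphorylation of the substrate leads to its binding by the FHA1 domain, and the resulting conformational change alters energy transfer between donor and acceptor. The construct was made in work on improving FRET dynamic range with bright green and red fluorescent proteins, and it suits live-cell imaging of kinase activity. The depositor notes that a small insertion adding restriction sites downstream of the insert is missing from the full plasmid sequence.
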