Addgene plasmid #40255: pcDNA3-AKAR2-CR
Depositing lab: Michael Lin. Depositing organization: Stanford University. Publication: Improving FRET dynamic range with bright green and red fluorescent proteins. Lam AJ, St-Pierre F, Gong Y, Marshall JD, Cranfill PJ, Baird MA, McKeown MR, Wiedenmann J, Davidson MW, Schnitzer MJ, Tsien RY, Lin MZ. Nat Methods. 2012 Sep 9. doi: 10.1038/nmeth.2171. PubMed 22961245.
Backbone
  Vector backbone: pcDNA3
  Backbone manufacturer: Invitrogen
  Backbone size w/o insert (bp): 5489
  Total vector size (bp): 7398
  Vector type: Mammalian Expression
  Selectable markers: Neomycin (select with G418)
Growth in bacteria
  Bacterial resistance: Ampicillin, 100 μg/mL
  Growth temperature: 37°C
  Growth strain: DH5alpha
  Copy number: High Copy
Gene/Insert
  Gene/Insert name: AKAR2 (alt name: forkhead associated domain 1 (FHA1) (Rad53p 22–162))
  Species: Synthetic
  Insert size (bp): 1909
  Promoter: CMV IE
  Tag / fusion protein: His6 (N terminal on backbone); Xpress (N terminal on backbone)
  Cloning method: Restriction Enzyme; 5′ cloning site BamHI (not destroyed); 3′ cloning site EcoRI (not destroyed)
  Sequencing primers: 5′ T7; 3′ BGH Rev
Resource information
  A portion of this plasmid was derived from a plasmid made by: The AKAR2 plasmid was gifted by J. Zhang (Department of Pharmacology and Molecular Sciences, John Hopkins Medicine).
Terms and licenses: Academic/Nonprofit Terms; Industry Terms: Not Available to Industry
Depositor comments: ECFP was replaced with GFP Clover and Citrine was replaced with RFP mRuby2. Note: there is a small sequence insertion downstream of the insert that adds restriction sites. This is not present in the full plasmids sequence, so please refer to Addgene's QC sequence with the BGH-Rev primer for additional information.
How to cite: pcDNA3-AKAR2-CR was a gift from Michael Lin (Addgene plasmid # 40255 ; http://n2t.net/addgene:40255 ; RRID:Addgene_40255)
