>Addgene plasmid #40255 | pcDNA3-AKAR2-CR | addgene partial sequence | sequence record 53637 | T7 5'-TAATACGACTCACTATAGGG-3'
TCTATCATCATCATCATCATGGTATGGCTAGCATGACTGGTGGACAGCAAATGGGTCGGGATCTGTACGA
CGATGACGATAAGGATCCGATGGTGAGCAAGGGCGAGGAGCTGTTCACCGGGGTGGTGCCCATCCTGGTC
GAGCTGGACGGCGACGTAAACGGCCACAAGTTCAGCGTCCGCGGCGAGGGCGAGGGCGATGCCACCAACG
GCAAGCTGACCCTGAAGTTCATCTGCACCACCGGCAAGCTGCCCGTGCCCTGGCCCACCCTCGTGACCAC
CTTCGGCTACGGCGTGGCCTGCTTCAGCCGCTACCCCGACCACATGAAGCAGCACGACTTCTTCAAGTCC
GCCATGCCCGAAGGCTACGTCCAGGAGCGCACCATCTCTTTCAAGGACGACGGTACCTACAAGACCCGCG
CCGAGGTGAAGTTCGAGGGCGACACCCTGGTGAACCGCATCGAGCTGAAGGGCATCGACTTCAAGGAGGA
CGGCAACATCCTGGGGCACAAGCTGGAGTACAACTTCAACAGCCACAACGTCTATATCACGGCCGACAAG
CAGAAGAACGGCATCAAGGCTAACTTCAAGATCCGCCACAACGTTGAGGACGGCAGCGTGCAGCTCGCCG
ACCACTACCAGCAGAACACCCCCATCGGCGACGGCCCCGTGCTGCTGCCCGACAACCACTACCTGAGCCA
TCAGTCCGCCCTGAGCAAAGACCCCAACGAGAAGCGCGATCACATGGTCCTGCTGGAGTTCGTGACCGCC
GCCCGCATGCATAAGTTTTCTCAAGAACAGATCGGCGAAAACATTGTGTGCAGGGTCATTT
