>Addgene plasmid #40255 | pcDNA3-AKAR2-CR | addgene partial sequence | sequence record 54198 | BGH-rev 5'-TAGAAGGCACAGTCGAGG-3'
CTCTAGATGCATGCTCGAGCGGCCGCCAGTGTGATGGATATCTGCAGAATTCTTACTTGTACAGCTCGTC
CATCCCACCACCAAGCCCGGCGAACTTGGCAACTGCGTGTTCGCGTTGTACTACGAACATTTCATTGTCA
CTTTCCTCTAACCTTTCCAGGCGGTGATCAACGGCATGGATACCGGGCATCTTGATGTTCCCGACGGTCT
TTTTTGACCTGTAAGTTGTTACGAAAGAGCAAGACAGATGGCCACCACCATCAACTTTCAGTGCCATATG
AGTGTATCCCCTCAGACCACCATCTGCTGGATACATCATCTCTGTATTAGGCTCCCAACCCTTGGTCTTC
TTCTGCATCACGGGACCATTGGAGGGAAAGTTTACCCCTCTGACTTGGACGTGGTAAACGAGACAGCCAT
CCTCAAGGCTGGTGTCCTGCATGACGGTGACGACTCCACCATCTTCGTATCTCGTAACTCTTTCCCAAGT
AAAACCCTCAGGAAAGGACTGTTTAAAGAAATCAGGAATGCCTTTCGGGTACTTGATAAAAGTACGGCTG
CCATACATGAACGACGTGGCAAGAATGTCAAAGGCAAATGGCAGGGGTCCTCCCTCGATGACTTTGATCC
TCATGGTTTGAGTTCCCATGTACGGATTGCCTTCTCCTTCACCTGTGCATTTGAATTGGTGGCCGTTGAC
CGAACCTTCCATGACCACCTTCATACGCATATTTTCCTTGATCAGCTCTTCGCCCTTAGACACCATGAGC
TCGCTGCCGCCGGTGCCGCCGTCCACCAGGGTGGCGCGACGCAGGCCCTTGGTGCTGCCCTCGCCGCTGC
CTGGCTTACCTGCAGAGCGATCAACTTTGTTCT
