>Addgene plasmid #40255 | pcDNA3-AKAR2-CR | addgene partial sequence | sequence record 54199 | EGFP-C 5'-CATGGTCCTGCTGGAGTTCGTG-3'
TAAGTTTTCTCAAGAACAGATCGGCGAAAACATTGTGTGCAGGGTCATTTGTACCACGGGTCAAATTCCC
ATCCGAGATTTGTCAGCTGATATTTCACAAGTGCTTAAGGAAAAACGATCCATAAAGAAAGTTTGGACAT
TTGGTAGAAACCCAGCCTGTGACTATCATTTAGGAAACATTTCAAGACTGTCAAATAAGCATTTCCAAAT
ACTACTAGGAGAAGACGGTAACCTTTTATTGAATGACATTTCCACTAATGGGACCTGGTTAAATGGGCAA
AAAGTCGAGAAGAACAGCAATCAGTTACTGTCTCAAGGTGATGAAATAACCGTTGGTGTAGGCGTGGAAT
CAGATATTTTATCTCTGGTCATTTTCATAAACGACAAATTTAAGCAGTGCCTCGAGCAGAACAAAGTTGA
TCGCTCTGCAGGTAAGCCAGGCAGCGGCGAGGGCAGCACCAAGGGCCTGCGTCGCGCCACCCTGGTGGAC
GGCGGCACCGGCGGCAGCGAGCTCATGGTGTCTAAGGGCGAAGAGCTGATCAAGGAAAATATGCGTATGA
AGGTGGTCATGGAAGGTTCGGTCAACGGCCACCAATTCAAATGCACAGGTGAAGGAGAAGGCAATCCGTA
CATGGGAACTCAAACCATGAGGATCAAAGTCATCGAGGGAGGACCCCTGCCATTTGCCTTTGACATTCTT
GCCACGTCGTTCATGTATGGCAGCCGTACTTTTATCAAGTACCCGAAAGGCATTCCTGATTTCTTTAAAC
AGTCCTTTCCTGAGGGTTTTACTTGGGAAAGA
